Addgene plasmid #101282: pLL5.0 E-cadherin shRNA/mE-cadherin-mCherry
Purpose: Lentiviral expression of shRNA and mouse E-cadherin -mCherry
Depositing lab: Alpha Yap. Depositing organization: University of Queensland. Publication: Cortical F-actin stabilization generates apical-lateral patterns of junctional contractility that integrate cells into epithelia. Wu SK, Gomez GA, Michael M, Verma S, Cox HL, Lefevre JG, Parton RG, Hamilton NA, Neufeld Z, Yap AS. Nat Cell Biol. 2014 Feb;16(2):167-78. doi: 10.1038/ncb2900. Epub 2014 Jan 12. PubMed 24413434.
Backbone
  Vector backbone: LentiLox pLL5.0(backbone pLL3.7)
  Vector type: Mammalian Expression, Lentiviral
Growth in bacteria
  Bacterial resistance: Ampicillin, 100 μg/mL
  Growth temperature: 37°C
  Growth strain: NEB Stable
  Copy number: Unknown
Gene/Insert
  Gene/Insert name: E-cadherin
  gRNA/shRNA sequence: unknown
  Species: M. musculus (mouse)
  Tag / fusion protein: mCherry (C terminal on insert)
  Cloning method: Unknown
  Sequencing primers: 5′ Unknown
Terms and licenses: Academic/Nonprofit Terms; Industry Terms: Not Available to Industry
How to cite: pLL5.0 E-cadherin shRNA/mE-cadherin-mCherry was a gift from Alpha Yap (Addgene plasmid # 101282 ; http://n2t.net/addgene:101282 ; RRID:Addgene_101282)
