[The description below was written by a language model from this plasmid's Addgene catalogue record and pLannotate feature annotations shown in this document.]
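Description:
pLL5.0 E-cadherin shRNA/mE-cadherin-mCherry is an HIV-1-based lentiviral transfer plasmid of about 10.2 kb, built on the LentiLox pLL5.0 backbone (a derivative of pLL3.7). It combines knockdown and re-expression in a single vector. In bacteria it is maintained through a high-copy ColE1/pUC-type origin and selected with ampicillin via the β-lactamase gene. A CMV enhancer/promoter placed upstream of a truncated HIV-1 5' LTR drives transcription of the viral genome in packaging cells. The Ψ packaging signal with an adjoining gag fragment, the Rev response element and the cPPT/CTS support encapsidation, nuclear export and efficient transduction. A WPRE upstream of the 3' truncated LTR enhances transcript stability and expression.

The payload has two transcription units. A mouse U6 RNA polymerase III promoter drives a short hairpin RNA directed against E-cadherin. The hairpin sequence is listed as unknown in the record, and its target species is not stated. Downstream, an LTR from murine embryonic stem cell virus sits immediately upstream of the coding sequence and presumably serves as the internal Pol II promoter for full-length mouse E-cadherin (Cdh1) fused at its C terminus to the red fluorescent protein mCherry. Two loxP sites in the same orientation flank this LTR–Cdh1–mCherry cassette, so Cre recombinase could in principle excise it while leaving the U6 unit in place.

This arrangement suits knockdown-and-reconstitution experiments, in which endogenous E-cadherin is depleted and replaced by a fluorescently tagged mouse protein. That allows live imaging of cadherin at cell–cell junctions, consistent with the associated work on junctional contractility in epithelia.
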