Features (pLannotate 1.2.2; 25 found; start..end, strand, type, name):
     28..407     +  enhancer       CMV enhancer: human cytomegalovirus immediate early enhancer
    408..607     +  promoter       CMV promoter: human cytomegalovirus (CMV) immediate early promoter
    625..805     +  LTR            5' LTR (truncated): truncated 5' long terminal repeat (LTR) from HIV-1
    852..977     +  misc_feature   HIV-1 Ψ: packaging signal of human immunodeficiency virus type 1
    961..1299    +  CDS            HIV-1 gag (fragment): gag protein from human immunodeficiency virus 1; gag
   1474..1707    +  misc_feature   RRE: The Rev response element (RRE) of HIV-1 allows for Rev-dependent mRNA export from the nucleus to the cytoplasm.
   2084..2184    +  CDS            Rev (fragment): human immunodeficiency virus 1 (HIV-1) Rev protein; rev; enhances nuclear export of unspliced and incompletely spliced viral mRNAs
   2234..2351    +  misc_feature   cPPT/CTS: central polypurine tract and central termination sequence of HIV-1
   2406..2718    +  promoter       U6 promoter: RNA polymerase III promoter for mouse U6 snRNA (Das et al., 1988)
   2773..2798    -  misc_feature   MCS (fragment): pBluescript multiple cloning site
   2833..2866    +  protein_bind   loxP: Cre-mediated recombination occurs in the 8-bp core sequence (GCATACAT). Cre recombinase
   2895..3408    +  LTR            5' LTR: 5' long terminal repeat from murine embryonic stem cell virus
   3408..3435    +  misc_feature   MCS (fragment): multiple cloning site
   3436..6087    +  CDS            Cdh1: CADH1_MOUSE - Experimental evidence at protein level: Swiss-Prot protein existence level 1. (Microbial infection) Does not function as a receptor for L.monocytogenes internalin A (InlA); mutating a single surface-exposed residue confers receptor activity to this protein and promotes uptake of the bacteria. From Mus musculus (Mouse).
   6103..6810    +  CDS            mCherry: mCherry is a basic (constitutively fluorescent) red fluorescent protein published in 2004, derived from Discosoma sp.. It is reported to be a very rapidly-maturing monomer with low acid sensitivity.
   6839..6872    +  protein_bind   loxP: Cre-mediated recombination occurs in the 8-bp core sequence (GCATACAT). Cre recombinase
   6905..6928    +  misc_feature   MCS (fragment): pBluescript multiple cloning site
   6928..7514    +  misc_feature   WPRE: woodchuck hepatitis virus posttranscriptional regulatory element
   7515..7534    +  misc_feature   MCS (fragment): pBluescript multiple cloning site
   7536..8036    +  CDS            nef (fragment): NEF_HV1LA - Experimental evidence at protein level: Swiss-Prot protein existence level 1. Extracellular Nef protein targets CD4(+) T-lymphocytes for apoptosis by interacting with CXCR4 surface receptors. From Human immunodeficiency virus type 1 group M subtype B (isolate Lai) (HIV-1).
   8043..8223    +  LTR            5' LTR (truncated): truncated 5' long terminal repeat (LTR) from HIV-1
   8285..8873    -  rep_origin     ori: high-copy-number ColE1/pMB1/pBR322/pUC origin of replication
   9044..9904    -  CDS            AmpR: β-lactamase; bla; confers resistance to ampicillin, carbenicillin, and related antibiotics
   9905..10009   -  promoter       AmpR promoter: bla
  10068..10120   -  misc_feature   bom (fragment): basis of mobility region from pBR322
>Addgene plasmid #101282 | pLL5.0 E-cadherin shRNA/mE-cadherin-mCherry | addgene full sequence | sequence record 197087 | Addgene NGS Result
GCGATGTACGGGCCAGATATACGCGTTGACATTGATTATTGACTAGTTATTAATAGTAATCAATTACGGG
GTCATTAGTTCATAGCCCATATATGGAGTTCCGCGTTACATAACTTACGGTAAATGGCCCGCCTGGCTGA
CCGCCCAACGACCCCCGCCCATTGACGTCAATAATGACGTATGTTCCCATAGTAACGCCAATAGGGACTT
TCCATTGACGTCAATGGGTGGAGTATTTACGGTAAACTGCCCACTTGGCAGTACATCAAGTGTATCATAT
GCCAAGTACGCCCCCTATTGACGTCAATGACGGTAAATGGCCCGCCTGGCATTATGCCCAGTACATGACC
TTATGGGACTTTCCTACTTGGCAGTACATCTACGTATTAGTCATCGCTATTACCATGGTGATGCGGTTTT
GGCAGTACATCAATGGGCGTGGATAGCGGTTTGACTCACGGGGATTTCCAAGTCTCCACCCCATTGACGT
CAATGGGAGTTTGTTTTGGCACCAAAATCAACGGGACTTTCCAAAATGTCGTAACAACTCCGCCCCATTG
ACGCAAATGGGCGGTAGGCGTGTACGGTGGGAGGTCTATATAAGCAGCGCGTTTTGCCTGTACTGGGTCT
CTCTGGTTAGACCAGATCTGAGCCTGGGAGCTCTCTGGCTAACTAGGGAACCCACTGCTTAAGCCTCAAT
AAAGCTTGCCTTGAGTGCTTCAAGTAGTGTGTGCCCGTCTGTTGTGTGACTCTGGTAACTAGAGATCCCT
CAGACCCTTTTAGTCAGTGTGGAAAATCTCTAGCAGTGGCGCCCGAACAGGGACTTGAAAGCGAAAGGGA
AACCAGAGGAGCTCTCTCGACGCAGGACTCGGCTTGCTGAAGCGCGCACGGCAAGAGGCGAGGGGCGGCG
ACTGGTGAGTACGCCAAAAATTTTGACTAGCGGAGGCTAGAAGGAGAGAGATGGGTGCGAGAGCGTCAGT
ATTAAGCGGGGGAGAATTAGATCGCGATGGGAAAAAATTCGGTTAAGGCCAGGGGGAAAGAAAAAATATA
AATTAAAACATATAGTATGGGCAAGCAGGGAGCTAGAACGATTCGCAGTTAATCCTGGCCTGTTAGAAAC
ATCAGAAGGCTGTAGACAAATACTGGGACAGCTACAACCATCCCTTCAGACAGGATCAGAAGAACTTAGA
TCATTATATAATACAGTAGCAACCCTCTATTGTGTGCATCAAAGGATAGAGATAAAAGACACCAAGGAAG
CTTTAGACAAGATAGAGGAAGAGCAAAACAAAAGTAAGACCACCGCACAGCAAGCGGCCGGCCGCTGATC
TTCAGACCTGGAGGAGGAGATATGAGGGACAATTGGAGAAGTGAATTATATAAATATAAAGTAGTAAAAA
TTGAACCATTAGGAGTAGCACCCACCAAGGCAAAGAGAAGAGTGGTGCAGAGAGAAAAAAGAGCAGTGGG
AATAGGAGCTTTGTTCCTTGGGTTCTTGGGAGCAGCAGGAAGCACTATGGGCGCAGCGTCAATGACGCTG
ACGGTACAGGCCAGACAATTATTGTCTGGTATAGTGCAGCAGCAGAACAATTTGCTGAGGGCTATTGAGG
CGCAACAGCATCTGTTGCAACTCACAGTCTGGGGCATCAAGCAGCTCCAGGCAAGAATCCTGGCTGTGGA
AAGATACCTAAAGGATCAACAGCTCCTGGGGATTTGGGGTTGCTCTGGAAAACTCATTTGCACCACTGCT
GTGCCTTGGAATGCTAGTTGGAGTAATAAATCTCTGGAACAGATTTGGAATCACACGACCTGGATGGAGT
GGGACAGAGAAATTAACAATTACACAAGCTTAATACACTCCTTAATTGAAGAATCGCAAAACCAGCAAGA
AAAGAATGAACAAGAATTATTGGAATTAGATAAATGGGCAAGTTTGTGGAATTGGTTTAACATAACAAAT
TGGCTGTGGTATATAAAATTATTCATAATGATAGTAGGAGGCTTGGTAGGTTTAAGAATAGTTTTTGCTG
TACTTTCTATAGTGAATAGAGTTAGGCAGGGATATTCACCATTATCGTTTCAGACCCACCTCCCAACCCC
GAGGGGACCCGACAGGCCCGAAGGAATAGAAGAAGAAGGTGGAGAGAGAGACAGAGACAGATCCATTCGA
TTAGTGAACGGATCGGCACTGCGTGCGCCAATTCTGCAGACAAATGGCAGTATTCATCCACAATTTTAAA
AGAAAAGGGGGGATTGGGGGGTACAGTGCAGGGGAAAGAATAGTAGACATAATAGCAACAGACATACAAA
CTAAAGAATTACAAAAACAAATTACAAAAATTCAAAATTTTCGGGTTTATTACAGGGACAGCAGAGATCC
AGTTTGGTTAGTACCGCGCTCTAGAGATCCGACGCGCCATCTCTAGGCCCGCGCCGGCCCCCTCGCACAG
ACTTGTGGGAGAAGCTCGGCTACTCCCCTGCCCCGGTTAATTTGCATATAATATTTCCTAGTAACTATAG
AGGCTTAATGTGCGATAAAAGACAGATAATCTGTTCTTTTTAATACTAGCTACATTTTACATGATAGGCT
TGGATTTCTATAAGAGATACAAATACTAAATTATTATTTTAAAAAACAGCACAAAAGGAAACTCACCCTA
ACTGTAAAGTAATTGTGTGTTTTGAGACTATAAATATCCCTTGGAGAAAAGCCTTGTTTGGGTTAAGCAC
AACAGCAATTCAAGAGATTGCTGTTGTGCTTAACCCTTTTTTCTCGAGGTCGACGGTATCGATAAGCTCG
CTTCACGAGATTCCAGCAGGTCGAGGGACCTAATAACTTCGTATAGCATACATTATACGAAGTTATATTA
AGGGTTCCAAGCTTAAGCGGCCGCTGAAAGACCCCACCTGTAGGTTTGGCAAGCTAGCTTAAGTAACGCC
ATTTTGCAAGGCATGGAAAATACATAACTGAGAATAGAGAAGTTCAGATCAAGGTTAGGAACAGAGAGAC
AGCAGAATATGGGCCAAACAGGATATCTGTGGTAAGCAGTTCCTGCCCCGGCTCAGGGCCAAGAACAGAT
GGTCCCCAGATGCGGTCCCGCCCTCAGCAGTTTCTAGAGAACCATCAGATGTTTCCAGGGTGCCCCAAGG
ACCTGAAATGACCCTGTGCCTTATTTGAACTAACCAATCAGTTCGCTTCTCGCTTCTGTTCGCGCGCTTC
TGCTCCCCGAGCTCAATAAAAGAGCCCACAACCCCTCACTCGGCGCGCCAGTCCTCCGATAGACTGCGTC
GCCCGGGTACCCGTATTCCCAATAAAGCCTCTTGCTGTTTGCATCCGAATCGTGGACTCGCTGATCCTTG
GGAGGGTCTCCTCAGATTGATTGACTGCCCACCTCGGGGGTCTTTCATCGAATTCTGCAGTCGACGGTAC
CGCGGATGGGAGCCCGGTGCCGCAGCTTTTCCGCGCTCCTGCTCCTGCTGCAGGTCTCCTCATGGCTTTG
CCAGGAGCTGGAGCCTGAGTCCTGCAGTCCCGGCTTCAGTTCCGAGGTCTACACCTTCCCGGTGCCGGAG
AGGCACCTGGAGAGAGGCCATGTCCTGGGCAGAGTGAGATTTGAAGGATGCACCGGCCGGCCAAGGACAG
CCTTCTTTTCGGAAGACTCCCGATTCAAAGTGGCGACAGACGGCACCATCACAGTGAAGCGGCATCTAAA
GCTCCACAAGCTGGAGACCAGTTTCCTCGTCCGCGCCCGGGACTCCAGTCATAGGGAGCTGTCTACCAAA
GTGACGCTGAAGTCCATGGGGCACCACCATCACCGGCACCACCACCGCGACCCTGCCTCTGAATCCAACC
CAGAGCTGCTCATGTTTCCCAGCGTGTACCCAGGTCTCAGAAGACAGAAACGAGACTGGGTCATCCCTCC
CATCAGCTGCCCCGAAAATGAAAAGGGTGAATTCCCAAAGAACCTGGTTCAGATCAAATCCAACAGGGAC
AAAGAAACAAAGGTTTTCTACAGCATCACCGGCCAAGGAGCTGACAAACCCCCCGTTGGCGTTTTCATCA
TTGAGAGGGAGACAGGCTGGCTGAAAGTGACACAGCCTCTGGATAGAGAAGCCATTGCCAAGTACATCCT
CTATTCTCATGCCGTGTCATCAAATGGGGAAGCGGTGGAGGATCCCATGGAGATAGTGATCACAGTGACA
GATCAGAATGACAACAGGCCAGAGTTTACCCAGGAGGTGTTTGAGGGATCCGTTGCAGAAGGCGCTGTTC
CAGGAACCTCCGTGATGAAGGTCTCAGCCACCGATGCAGACGATGACGTCAACACCTACAACGCTGCCAT
CGCCTACACCATCGTCAGCCAGGATCCTGAGCTGCCTCACAAAAACATGTTCACTGTCAATAGGGACACC
GGGGTCATCAGTGTGCTCACCTCTGGGCTGGACCGAGAGAGTTACCCTACATACACTCTGGTGGTTCAGG
CTGCTGACCTTCAAGGCGAAGGCTTGAGCACAACAGCCAAGGCTGTGATCACTGTCAAGGATATTAATGA
CAACGCTCCTGTCTTCAACCCGAGCACGTATCAGGGTCAAGTGCCTGAGAATGAGGTCAATGCCCGGATC
GCCACACTCAAAGTGACCGATGATGATGCCCCCAACACTCCGGCGTGGAAAGCTGTGTACACCGTAGTCA
ACGATCCTGACCAGCAGTTCGTTGTCGTCACAGACCCCACGACCAATGATGGCATTTTGAAAACAGCCAA
GGGCTTGGATTTTGAGGCCAAGCAGCAATACATCCTTCATGTGAGAGTGGAGAACGAGGAACCCTTTGAG
GGGTCTCTTGTCCCTTCCACAGCCACTGTCACTGTGGACGTGGTAGACGTGAATGAAGCCCCCATCTTTA
TGCCTGCGGAGAGGAGAGTCGAAGTGCCCGAAGACTTTGGTGTGGGTCAGGAAATCACATCTTATACCGC
TCGAGAGCCGGACACGTTCATGGATCAGAAGATCACGTATCGGATTTGGAGGGACACTGCCAACTGGCTG
GAGATTAACCCAGAGACTGGTGCCATTTTCACGCGCGCTGAGATGGACAGAGAAGACGCTGAGCATGTGA
AGAACAGCACATATGTAGCTCTCATCATCGCCACAGATGATGGTTCACCCATTGCCACTGGCACGGGCAC
TCTTCTCCTGGTCCTGTTAGACGTCAATGACAACGCTCCCATCCCAGAACCTCGAAACATGCAGTTCTGC
CAGAGGAACCCACAGCCTCATATCATCACCATCTTGGATCCAGACCTTCCCCCCAACACGTCCCCCTTTA
CTGCTGAGCTAACCCATGGGGCCAGCGTCAACTGGACCATTGAGTATAATGACGCAGCTCAAGAATCTCT
CATTTTGCAACCAAGAAAGGACTTAGAGATTGGCGAATACAAAATCCATCTCAAGCTCGCGGATAACCAG
AACAAAGACCAGGTGACCACGTTGGACGTCCATGTGTGTGACTGTGAAGGGACGGTCAACAACTGCATGA
AGGCGGGAATCGTGGCAGCAGGATTGCAAGTTCCTGCCATCCTCGGAATCCTTGGAGGGATCCTCGCCCT
GCTGATTCTGATCCTGCTGCTCCTACTGTTTCTACGGAGGAGAACGGTGGTCAAAGAGCCCCTGCTGCCA
CCAGATGATGATACCCGGGACAATGTGTATTACTATGATGAAGAAGGAGGTGGAGAAGAAGACCAGGACT
TTGATTTGAGCCAGCTGCACAGGGGCCTGGATGCCCGACCGGAAGTGACTCGAAATGATGTGGCTCCCAC
CCTCATGAGCGTGCCCCAGTATCGTCCCCGTCCTGCCAATCCTGATGAAATTGGAAACTTCATCGATGAA
AACCTGAAGGCAGCCGACAGCGACCCCACGGCACCCCCTTACGACTCTCTGTTGGTGTTCGATTACGAGG
GCAGTGGTTCTGAAGCCGCTAGCCTGAGCTCACTGAACTCCTCTGAGTCGGATCAGGACCAGGACTACGA
TTATCTGAACGAGTGGGGCAACCGATTCAAGAAGCTGGCGGACATGTACGGCGGTGGCGAGGACGACAAA
CCGGTCGCCACCATGGTGAGCAAGGGCGAGGAGGATAACATGGCCATCATCAAGGAGTTCATGCGCTTCA
AGGTGCACATGGAGGGCTCCGTGAACGGCCACGAGTTCGAGATCGAGGGCGAGGGCGAGGGCCGCCCCTA
CGAGGGCACCCAGACCGCCAAGCTGAAGGTGACCAAGGGTGGCCCCCTGCCCTTCGCCTGGGACATCCTG
TCCCCTCAGTTCATGTACGGCTCCAAGGCCTACGTGAAGCACCCCGCCGACATCCCCGACTACTTGAAGC
TGTCCTTCCCCGAGGGCTTCAAGTGGGAGCGCGTGATGAACTTCGAGGACGGCGGCGTGGTGACCGTGAC
CCAGGACTCCTCCCTGCAGGACGGCGAGTTCATCTACAAGGTGAAGCTGCGCGGCACCAACTTCCCCTCC
GACGGCCCCGTAATGCAGAAGAAGACCATGGGCTGGGAGGCCTCCTCCGAGCGGATGTACCCCGAGGACG
GCGCCCTGAAGGGCGAGATCAAGCAGAGGCTGAAGCTGAAGGACGGCGGCCACTACGACGCTGAGGTCAA
GACCACCTACAAGGCCAAGAAGCCCGTGCAGCTGCCCGGCGCCTACAACGTCAACATCAAGTTGGACATC
ACCTCCCACAACGAGGACTACACCATCGTGGAACAGTACGAACGCGCCGAGGGCCGCCACTCCACCGGCG
GCATGGACGAGCTGTACAAGTAATGCAGGCAATTCGTCGAGGGACCTAATAACTTCGTATAGCATACATT
ATACGAAGTTATACATGTTTAAGGGTTCCGGTTCCACTAGGTACAATTCGATATCAAGCTTATCGATAAT
CAACCTCTGGATTACAAAATTTGTGAAAGATTGACTGGTATTCTTAACTATGTTGCTCCTTTTACGCTAT
GTGGATACGCTGCTTTAATGCCTTTGTATCATGCTATTGCTTCCCGTATGGCTTTCATTTTCTCCTCCTT
GTATAAATCCTGGTTGCTGTCTCTTTATGAGGAGTTGTGGCCCGTTGTCAGGCAACGTGGCGTGGTGTGC
ACTGTGTTTGCTGACGCAACCCCCACTGGTTGGGGCATTGCCACCACCTGTCAGCTCCTTTCCGGGACTT
TCGCTTTCCCCCTCCCTATTGCCACGGCGGAACTCATCGCCGCCTGCCTTGCCCGCTGCTGGACAGGGGC
TCGGCTGTTGGGCACTGACAATTCCGTGGTGTTGTCGGGGAAATCATCGTCCTTTCCTTGGCTGCTCGCC
TGTGTTGCCACCTGGATTCTGCGCGGGACGTCCTTCTGCTACGTCCCTTCGGCCCTCAATCCAGCGGACC
TTCCTTCCCGGCCTGCTGCCGGCTCTGCGGCCTCTTCCGCGTCTTCGCCTTCGCCCTCAGACGAGTCGGA
TCTCCCTTTGGGCCGCCTCCCCGCATCGATACCGTCGACCTCGATCGAGACCTAGAAAAACATGGAGCAA
TCACAAGTAGCAATACAGCAGCTACCAATGCTGATTGTGCCTGGCTAGAAGCACAAGAGGAGGAGGAGGT
GGGTTTTCCAGTCACACCTCAGGTACCTTTAAGACCAATGACTTACAAGGCAGCTGTAGATCTTAGCCAC
TTTTTAAAAGAAAAGGGGGGACTGGAAGGGCTAATTCACTCCCAACGAAGACAAGATATCCTTGATCTGT
GGATCTACCACACACAAGGCTACTTCCCTGATTGGCAGAACTACACACCAGGGCCAGGGATCAGATATCC
ACTGACCTTTGGATGGTGCTACAAGCTAGTACCAGTTGAGCAAGAGAAGGTAGAAGAAGCCAATGAAGGA
GAGAACACCCGCTTGTTACACCCTGTGAGCCTGCATGGGATGGATGACCCGGAGAGAGAAGTATTAGAGT
GGAGGTTTGACAGCCGCCTAGCATTTCATCACATGGCCCGAGAGCTGCATCCGGACTGTACTGGGTCTCT
CTGGTTAGACCAGATCTGAGCCTGGGAGCTCTCTGGCTAACTAGGGAACCCACTGCTTAAGCCTCAATAA
AGCTTGCCTTGAGTGCTTCAAGTAGTGTGTGCCCGTCTGTTGTGTGACTCTGGTAACTAGAGATCCCTCA
GACCCTTTTAGTCAGTGTGGAAAATCTCTAGCAGCATGTGAGCAAAAGGCCAGCAAAAGGCCAGGAACCG
TAAAAAGGCCGCGTTGCTGGCGTTTTTCCATAGGCTCCGCCCCCCTGACGAGCATCACAAAAATCGACGC
TCAAGTCAGAGGTGGCGAAACCCGACAGGACTATAAAGATACCAGGCGTTTCCCCCTGGAAGCTCCCTCG
TGCGCTCTCCTGTTCCGACCCTGCCGCTTACCGGATACCTGTCCGCCTTTCTCCCTTCGGGAAGCGTGGC
GCTTTCTCATAGCTCACGCTGTAGGTATCTCAGTTCGGTGTAGGTCGTTCGCTCCAAGCTGGGCTGTGTG
CACGAACCCCCCGTTCAGCCCGACCGCTGCGCCTTATCCGGTAACTATCGTCTTGAGTCCAACCCGGTAA
GACACGACTTATCGCCACTGGCAGCAGCCACTGGTAACAGGATTAGCAGAGCGAGGTATGTAGGCGGTGC
TACAGAGTTCTTGAAGTGGTGGCCTAACTACGGCTACACTAGAAGAACAGTATTTGGTATCTGCGCTCTG
CTGAAGCCAGTTACCTTCGGAAAAAGAGTTGGTAGCTCTTGATCCGGCAAACAAACCACCGCTGGTAGCG
GTGGTTTTTTTGTTTGCAAGCAGCAGATTACGCGCAGAAAAAAAGGATCTCAAGAAGATCCTTTGATCTT
TTCTACGGGGTCTGACGCTCAGTGGAACGAAAACTCACGTTAAGGGATTTTGGTCATGAGATTATCAAAA
AGGATCTTCACCTAGATCCTTTTAAATTAAAAATGAAGTTTTAAATCAATCTAAAGTATATATGAGTAAA
CTTGGTCTGACAGTTACCAATGCTTAATCAGTGAGGCACCTATCTCAGCGATCTGTCTATTTCGTTCATC
CATAGTTGCCTGACTCCCCGTCGTGTAGATAACTACGATACGGGAGGGCTTACCATCTGGCCCCAGTGCT
GCAATGATACCGCGAGACCCACGCTCACCGGCTCCAGATTTATCAGCAATAAACCAGCCAGCCGGAAGGG
CCGAGCGCAGAAGTGGTCCTGCAACTTTATCCGCCTCCATCCAGTCTATTAATTGTTGCCGGGAAGCTAG
AGTAAGTAGTTCGCCAGTTAATAGTTTGCGCAACGTTGTTGCCATTGCTACAGGCATCGTGGTGTCACGC
TCGTCGTTTGGTATGGCTTCATTCAGCTCCGGTTCCCAACGATCAAGGCGAGTTACATGATCCCCCATGT
TGTGCAAAAAAGCGGTTAGCTCCTTCGGTCCTCCGATCGTTGTCAGAAGTAAGTTGGCCGCAGTGTTATC
ACTCATGGTTATGGCAGCACTGCATAATTCTCTTACTGTCATGCCATCCGTAAGATGCTTTTCTGTGACT
GGTGAGTACTCAACCAAGTCATTCTGAGAATAGTGTATGCGGCGACCGAGTTGCTCTTGCCCGGCGTCAA
TACGGGATAATACCGCGCCACATAGCAGAACTTTAAAAGTGCTCATCATTGGAAAACGTTCTTCGGGGCG
AAAACTCTCAAGGATCTTACCGCTGTTGAGATCCAGTTCGATGTAACCCACTCGTGCACCCAACTGATCT
TCAGCATCTTTTACTTTCACCAGCGTTTCTGGGTGAGCAAAAACAGGAAGGCAAAATGCCGCAAAAAAGG
GAATAAGGGCGACACGGAAATGTTGAATACTCATACTCTTCCTTTTTCAATATTATTGAAGCATTTATCA
GGGTTATTGTCTCATGAGCGGATACATATTTGAATGTATTTAGAAAAATAAACAAATAGGGGTTCCGCGC
ACATTTCCCCGAAAAGTGCCACCTGACGTCGACGGATCGGGAGATCTCCCGATCCCCTATGGTGCACTCT
CAGTACAATCTGCTCTGATGCCGCATAGTTAAGCCAGTATCTGCTCCCTGCTTGTGTGTTGGAGGTCGCT
GAGTAGTGCGCGAGCAAAATTTAAGCTACAACAAGGCAAGGCTTGACCGACAATTGCATGAAGAATCTGC
TTAGGGTTAGGCGTTTTGCGCTGCTTC
